Addgene plasmid #160215: pI4-MTU-DO-G418
Purpose: (Empty Backbone) Integrative vector for K. marxianus, targeting integration site I4 described in (Rajkumar et al.,2019). G418 selection.
Depositing lab: John Morrissey. Depositing organization: University College Cork. Publication: Rational engineering of Kluyveromyces marxianus to create a chassis for the production of aromatic products. Rajkumar AS, Morrissey JP. Microb Cell Fact. 2020 Nov 11;19(1):207. doi: 10.1186/s12934-020-01461-7. PubMed 33176787.
Backbone
  Vector backbone: Constructed from MoClo Yeast Toolkit (Kit # 1000000061) and own yeast homology arms (Addgene plasmids 125033 and 125066)
  Backbone manufacturer: Partially Addgene
  Backbone size (bp): 5129
  Vector type: Yeast Expression ; Kluyveromyces marxianus
  Promoter: n/a
  Selectable markers: Neomycin (select with G418)
Growth in bacteria
  Bacterial resistance: Kanamycin, 50 μg/mL
  Growth temperature: 37°C
  Growth strain: DH5alpha
  Copy number: High Copy
Gene/Insert
  Sequencing primers: 5′ tttgctggccttttgctc; 3′ tattctgggcctccatgtc
Terms and licenses: Academic/Nonprofit Terms; Industry Terms: Not Available to Industry
How to cite: pI4-MTU-DO-G418 was a gift from John Morrissey (Addgene plasmid # 160215 ; http://n2t.net/addgene:160215 ; RRID:Addgene_160215)
