[The description below was written by a language model from this plasmid's Addgene catalogue record and pLannotate feature annotations shown in this document.]
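Description:
pI4-MTU-DO-G418 is an empty integrative backbone for the yeast Kluyveromyces marxianus, assembled from MoClo Yeast Toolkit parts together with the depositing lab's own yeast homology arms. It is designed to deliver cloned expression cassettes to the chromosomal site designated I4. In E. coli it is maintained as a high-copy plasmid through a ColE1/pUC-type origin and selected with kanamycin via a bacterial KanR (aph(3')-Ia) gene. A short fragment annotated as RSF ori appears at the start of the sequence, but it is only a partial match and probably not a functional second origin. No yeast replication origin is annotated, which fits a vector that must integrate into the genome to persist.

The yeast-side marker is a kanMX cassette ending in the Ashbya gossypii TEF terminator, which confers G418 resistance on transformants. Upstream of it sits a superfolder GFP coding sequence followed by the bacterial rrnB T1 and T7Te terminators. In Yeast Toolkit-style vectors, this arrangement typically serves as a bacterial dropout marker that is replaced by the assembled parts during Golden Gate cloning, so that correct clones lose green fluorescence. The "DO" in the name is consistent with this, though the record does not state it explicitly. The record lists no promoter or insert, as expected for an empty backbone.

The I4 homology arms are not annotated in the feature table and presumably lie in the unannotated regions flanking the GFP and kanMX elements. The sequenced record is 6,157 nt, whereas the catalogue gives a backbone size of 5,129 bp, and the record does not explain this difference. The associated work concerns engineering K. marxianus as a chassis for producing aromatic compounds.
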