Features (pLannotate 1.2.2; 8 found; start..end, strand, type, name):
      1..41      +  rep_origin     RSF ori (fragment): Plasmids containing the RSF 1030 origin of replication can be propagated in E. coli cells that contain additional plasmids with compatible origins.
   1119..1832    +  CDS            superfolder GFP: GFP variant that folds robustly even when fused to poorly folded proteins (Pédelacq et al., 2006)
   1844..1915    +  terminator     rrnB T1 terminator: transcription terminator T1 from the E. coli rrnB gene
   1931..1958    +  terminator     T7Te terminator: phage T7 early transcription terminator
   2209..3564    +  gene           kanMX: yeast selectable marker conferring kanamycin resistance (Wach et al., 1994)
   3367..3564    +  terminator     TEF terminator: Ashbya gossypii TEF terminator
   4471..5286    -  CDS            KanR: aminoglycoside phosphotransferase; aph(3')-Ia; confers resistance to kanamycin in bacteria or G418 (Geneticin®) in eukaryotes
   5511..6099    +  rep_origin     ori: high-copy-number ColE1/pMB1/pBR322/pUC origin of replication
>Addgene plasmid #160215 | pI4-MTU-DO-G418 | addgene full sequence | sequence record 318035 | Addgene NGS Result
TGTTCTTTCCTGCGTTATCCCCTGATTCTGTGGATAACCGTGCGGCCGCCCCTTTCAGGCGCGCCGGTGT
TGCATTAGTATCGCCGTGGATGAAGATGAAGGTGGAATAGACGTTACCCATAGATACCCGAATGAGTATC
TGATTGAGGATTTTTGACTTACTTACTTCTTCGAGATACACTACTCTGCCGAAATTTCGGACTGGAATGC
GTCAAAGTGAATCCACTTTGCAGGAAAACGCAGGAAAAACGGATTCGAAAACGCAACAAAAAAAAAAAAA
TTATACATAATAAAATTCGAATCAAAGCAACAAGTTCACGAATCCATTAAAGCAGTCAGAATCCAGGAAA
AAAAAGAAACAGAGCCAGAAAAAAGGCAGCAACGAATCACAACCACAGCGTATTGCGTCAGTGGAAATTA
ATTACCTTGGTATTTCCAATGCTGTGTACAACCAAAATTTCCACATAGTTAGTTGATTCGCATTTCCCTG
GTAACCGCCCTCGGCAACCTCCCTCGGAAACTTCCCTCCAGAGTAACTTCCCCCAGAGTTATAGAGATAT
AGAGTTATAGTAGAGATATAGAGCTATAGATAGATTGATTCTTGTTGTAGCATTTATTCCGTTAAACTTC
TGCGGCTAATTTTGCCTAGCTTGGCCTTTTTTTTTTGTTTTTCGAGCTTTCAAAGACAAATGGACATTCT
TACATAATATATTATCATATACACCGAGATCGGTGGGTCAGAGCCTGTAGGGATGGACATTTTCCTTCTA
GACTCGCCTTCCAGACCTTTTTTTGGTTTGTTTCTCTCTCCGTGGAACTCGCTTTCTTTTTCGCCGGTGA
TCTCGAAACGTAATCGATATGTATTCCATTCCATTCGCTATTTTTTTTGTTCCATAAACCATGTTCTTAT
GAACAGAATTCGCATCTAGACTGATGAGACGAACGTGAGACCGAAAGTGAAACGTGATTTCATGCGTCAT
TTTGAACATTTTGTAAATCTTATTTAATAATGTGTGCGGCAATTCACATTTAATTTATGAATGTTTTCTT
AACATCGCGGCAACTCAAGAAACGGCAGGTTCGGATCTTAGCTACTAGAGAAAGAGGAGAAATACTAGAT
GCGTAAAGGCGAAGAGCTGTTCACTGGTGTCGTCCCTATTCTGGTGGAACTGGATGGTGATGTCAACGGT
CATAAGTTTTCCGTGCGTGGCGAGGGTGAAGGTGACGCAACTAATGGTAAACTGACGCTGAAGTTCATCT
GTACTACTGGTAAACTGCCGGTTCCTTGGCCGACTCTGGTAACGACGCTGACTTATGGTGTTCAGTGCTT
TGCTCGTTATCCGGACCATATGAAGCAGCATGACTTCTTCAAGTCCGCCATGCCGGAAGGCTATGTGCAG
GAACGCACGATTTCCTTTAAGGATGACGGCACGTACAAAACGCGTGCGGAAGTGAAATTTGAAGGCGATA
CCCTGGTAAACCGCATTGAGCTGAAAGGCATTGACTTTAAAGAGGACGGCAATATCCTGGGCCATAAGCT
GGAATACAATTTTAACAGCCACAATGTTTACATCACCGCCGATAAACAAAAAAATGGCATTAAAGCGAAT
TTTAAAATTCGCCACAACGTGGAGGATGGCAGCGTGCAGCTGGCTGATCACTACCAGCAAAACACTCCAA
TCGGTGATGGTCCTGTTCTGCTGCCAGACAATCACTATCTGAGCACGCAAAGCGTTCTGTCTAAAGATCC
GAACGAGAAACGCGATCATATGGTTCTGCTGGAGTTCGTAACCGCAGCGGGCATCACGCATGGTATGGAT
GAACTGTACAAATGACCAGGCATCAAATAAAACGAAAGGCTCAGTCGAAAGACTGGGCCTTTCGTTTTAT
CTGTTGTTTGTCGGTGAACGCTCTCTACTAGAGTCACACTGGCTCACCTTCGGGTGGGCCTTTCTGCGTT
TATAGGTCTCAGCTGGAAATCTGCTCGTCAGTGGTGCTCACACTGACGAATCATGTACAGATCATACCGA
TGACTGCCTGGCGACTCACAACTAAGCAAGACAGCCGGAACCAGCGCCGGCGAACACCACTGCATATATG
GCATATCACAACAGTCCACGTCTCAAGCAGTTACAGAGATGTTACGAACCACTAGTGCACTGCAGTACAG
TTTAGCTTGCCTCGTCCCCGCCGGGTCACCCGGCCAGCGACATGGAGGCCCAGAATACCCTCCTTGACAG
TCTTGACGTGCGCAGCTCAGGGGCATGATGTGACTGTCGCCCGTACATTTAGCCCATACATCCCCATGTA
TAATCATTTGCATCCATACATTTTGATGGCCGCACGGCGCGAAGCAAAAATTACGGCTCCTCGCTCCAGA
CCTGCGAGCAGGGAAACGCTCCCCTCACAGACGCGTTGAATTGTCCCCACGCCGCGCCCCTGTAGAGAAA
TATAAAAGGTTAGGATTTGCCACTGAGGTTCTTCTTTCATATACTTCCTTTTAAAATCTTGCTAGGATAC
AGTTCTCACATCACATCCGAACATAAACAAAAATGGGTAAGGAAAAGACTCACGTTTCGAGGCCGCGATT
AAATTCCAACATGGATGCTGATTTATATGGGTATAAATGGGCTCGCGATAATGTCGGGCAATCAGGTGCG
ACAATCTATCGATTGTATGGGAAGCCCGATGCGCCAGAGTTGTTTCTGAAACATGGCAAAGGTAGCGTTG
CCAATGATGTTACAGATGAGATGGTCAGACTAAACTGGCTGACGGAATTTATGCCTCTTCCGACCATCAA
GCATTTTATCCGTACTCCTGATGATGCATGGTTACTCACCACTGCGATCCCCGGCAAAACAGCATTCCAG
GTATTAGAAGAATATCCTGATTCAGGTGAAAATATTGTTGATGCGCTGGCAGTGTTCCTGCGCCGGTTGC
ATTCGATTCCTGTTTGTAATTGTCCTTTTAACAGCGATCGCGTATTTCGTCTGGCTCAGGCGCAATCACG
AATGAATAACGGTTTGGTTGATGCGAGTGATTTTGATGACGAGCGTAATGGCTGGCCTGTTGAACAAGTC
TGGAAAGAAATGCATAAGCTTTTGCCATTCTCACCGGATTCAGTCGTCACTCATGGTGATTTCTCACTTG
ATAACCTTATTTTTGACGAGGGGAAATTAATAGGTTGTATTGATGTTGGACGAGTCGGAATCGCAGACCG
ATACCAGGATCTTGCCATCCTATGGAACTGCCTCGGTGAGTTTTCTCCTTCATTACAGAAACGGCTTTTT
CAAAAATATGGTATTGATAATCCTGATATGAATAAATTGCAGTTTCATTTGATGCTCGATGAGTTTTTCT
AAAGTAACTGACAATAAAAAGATTCTTGTTTTCAAGAACTTGTCATTTGTATAGTTTTTTTATATTGTAG
TTGTTCTATTTTAATCAAATGTTAGCGTGATTTATATTTTTTTTCGCCTCGACATCATCTGCCCAGATGC
GAAGTTAAGTGCGCAGAAAGTAATATCATGCGTCAATCGTATGTGAATGCTGGTCGCTATACTGGAGTTT
CACAATGGAGGGAGTGAAATCTAAAAGTGGAAAAAAAAAGGGGAGGCGAAAAACAAAAAAAAAAAAAAGA
ACGAACCGAACTATGTCCACAGGAGCAGAAGCAGAAGCTGCGGCAGCAGCTTCTGCGGCTTTGAAAGAGG
AAACGCGTAGATGAAAGAATGATCCAAGCCCGGCTTTCCCTCTGTGCGCGGATTGTTATTTTTTTAGACT
TATTTCTATGTTTGTTTTGGACCTAATATAACTTAGTCATGAATCCTGGTTGACTCGCGCGCATCTTTTT
CCACTCTGCGATGATTCACAGTGCAGCGTGCAGCTCAGCTCCAGCAGCAGTACCAGCGGCAGCTCCAACA
GTGGAGCCTTCCTTTCACGAACGGAATAGAAACAGGAAGGAAAAAAATAGACCAACAAGAGGACCCATCC
GCGACTTCTAATTTTTGGCGCATGAACCGCGCTGTTCTACCCGCCCGTCCGTCCTCATCCCTCCCCCCCA
GGAAAACAGGAAATTGGGAAACCTAGGTGCGTGCATTTTCGTTTTGGGCGATGATTGACAATGAGACTTA
GTCCGCTTGGTTGGGTTTCGTTTCAAAAACAAGGTTTGGAAGAAGATCTTGGGAGAGAAAGACCGAGAGA
TCTTGACCAGGGCGAAGACGACCAGTAGCTTTTGGTATAGCCGGGATAAGCTTCAGGCACCCTAGGGTTG
TATAAGAGTTGTATGCAAGGATGTGCGCAAGGGTTTCTGAAGCAGGATGGAAATGTGGTGTGTTTTTTTG
TAGAGCAATTGCCTTAAAGTCGGGGATTACGCCGAGACAGCAGCTTGACGGTTCCGTGGTAATATGTGTC
CGGCAACTTGGCGCGCCTCAGCCGAGCGGCCGCGTGTTACAACCAATTAACCAATTCTGATTAGAAAAAC
TCATCGAGCATCAAATGAAACTGCAATTTATTCATATCAGGATTATCAATACCATATTTTTGAAAAAGCC
GTTTCTGTAATGAAGGAGAAAACTCACCGAGGCAGTTCCATAGGATGGCAAGATCCTGGTATCGGTCTGC
GATTCCGACTCGTCCAACATCAATACAACCTATTAATTTCCCCTCGTCAAAAATAAGGTTATCAAGTGAG
AAATCACCATGAGTGACGACTGAATCCGGTGAGAATGGCAAAAGCTTATGCATTTCTTTCCAGACTTGTT
CAACAGGCCAGCCATTACGCTCGTCATCAAAATCACTCGCATCAACCAAACCGTTATTCATTCGTGATTG
CGCCTGAGCGAGGCGAAATACGCGATCGCTGTTAAAAGGACAATTACAAACAGGAATCGAATGCAACCGG
CGCAGGAACACTGCCAGCGCATCAACAATATTTTCACCTGAATCAGGATATTCTTCTAATACCTGGAATG
CTGTTTTCCCGGGGATCGCAGTGGTGAGTAACCATGCATCATCAGGAGTACGGATAAAATGCTTGATGGT
CGGAAGAGGCATAAATTCCGTCAGCCAGTTTAGTCTGACCATCTCATCTGTAACATCATTGGCAACGCTA
CCTTTGCCATGTTTCAGAAACAACTCTGGCGCATCGGGCTTCCCATACAATCGATAGATTGTCGCACCTG
ATTGCCCGACATTATCGCGAGCCCATTTATACCCATATAAATCAGCATCCATGTTGGAATTTAATCGCGG
CCTGGAGCAAGACGTTTCCCGTTGAATATGGCTCATAACACCCCTTGTATTACTGTTTATGTAAGCAGAC
AGTTTTATTGTTCATGATGATATATTTTTATCTTGTGCAATGTAACATCAGAGATTTTGAGACACAACGT
GGCTTTGTTGAATAAATCGAACTTTTGCTGAGTTGAAGGATCAGTCATGACCAAAATCCCTTAACGTGAG
TTTTCGTTCCACTGAGCGTCAGACCCCGTAGAAAAGATCAAAGGATCTTCTTGAGATCCTTTTTTTCTGC
GCGTAATCTGCTGCTTGCAAACAAAAAAACCACCGCTACCAGCGGTGGTTTGTTTGCCGGATCAAGAGCT
ACCAACTCTTTTTCCGAAGGTAACTGGCTTCAGCAGAGCGCAGATACCAAATACTGTTCTTCTAGTGTAG
CCGTAGTTAGGCCACCACTTCAAGAACTCTGTAGCACCGCCTACATACCTCGCTCTGCTAATCCTGTTAC
CAGTGGCTGCTGCCAGTGGCGATAAGTCGTGTCTTACCGGGTTGGACTCAAGACGATAGTTACCGGATAA
GGCGCAGCGGTCGGGCTGAACGGGGGGTTCGTGCACACAGCCCAGCTTGGAGCGAACGACCTACACCGAA
CTGAGATACCTACAGCGTGAGCTATGAGAAAGCGCCACGCTTCCCGAAGGGAGAAAGGCGGACAGGTATC
CGGTAAGCGGCAGGGTCGGAACAGGAGAGCGCACGAGGGAGCTTCCAGGGGGAAACGCCTGGTATCTTTA
TAGTCCTGTCGGGTTTCGCCACCTCTGACTTGAGCGTCGATTTTTGTGATGCTCGTCAGGGGGGCGGAGC
CTATGGAAAAACGCCAGCAACGCGGCCTTTTTACGGTTCCTGGCCTTTTGCTGGCCTTTTGCTCACA
